Addgene plasmid #243838: pBSKa1_FRTspcFRT
Purpose: GoldenBraid2.0 Flp recombinase excisable antibiotic resistance cassette in the grammar of an assembled transcription unit. May be omega-assembled with another transcription unit.
Depositing lab: Christophe Herman. Depositing organization: Baylor College of Medicine. Publication: GoldenBraid2.0 E. coli: a comprehensive and characterized toolkit for enterics. Cooke MB, Welch KT, Ramirez LD, Wen AX, Marciano DC, Herman C. Synth Biol (Oxf). 2025 Aug 14;10(1):ysaf015. doi: 10.1093/synbio/ysaf015. eCollection 2025. PubMed 40927394.
Backbone
  Vector backbone: pBSK
  Vector type: Bacterial Expression
Growth in bacteria
  Bacterial resistance: Kanamycin, 50 μg/mL
  Growth temperature: 37°C
  Growth strain: DH5alpha
  Copy number: High Copy
Gene/Insert
  Gene/Insert name: aadA
  Species: Synthetic
  Insert size (bp): 1028
  Cloning method: Golden Gate
Terms and licenses: Academic/Nonprofit Terms; Industry Terms: Not Available to Industry
How to cite: pBSKa1_FRTspcFRT was a gift from Christophe Herman (Addgene plasmid # 243838 ; http://n2t.net/addgene:243838 ; RRID:Addgene_243838)
