[The description below was written by a language model from this plasmid's Addgene catalogue record and pLannotate feature annotations shown in this document.]
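Description:
pBSKa1_FRTspcFRT is a small (about 3.4 kb) high-copy bacterial plasmid built on a pBSK backbone and formatted as an alpha-level vector of the GoldenBraid2.0 modular cloning system adapted for E. coli and related enteric bacteria. It replicates from a ColE1/pUC-type origin and is maintained under kanamycin selection. The annotation shows an aph(3')-Ia kanamycin resistance gene (flagged as a fragment by the annotation tool) downstream of a cat promoter. An f1 phage origin, which can support single-stranded DNA production, and a short tet promoter fragment are also annotated in the backbone.

The payload, introduced by Golden Gate cloning, is a roughly 1 kb synthetic cassette in which the aadA gene, encoding an aminoglycoside adenylyltransferase that confers spectinomycin and streptomycin resistance, is driven by the bla (AmpR) promoter. This unit is bracketed by two FRT sites in the same orientation: a minimal FRT upstream, which supports excision but not integration, and a full-length FRT downstream. Expression of Flp recombinase therefore deletes the marker and leaves a single FRT scar.

According to the record, the cassette is provided in the GoldenBraid grammar of an already assembled transcription unit, so it can be combined with a second transcription unit in an omega-level assembly. This couples a gene of interest to a selectable marker that can later be removed, which allows marker recycling. The specific downstream applications, such as chromosomal integration, are not detailed in the record.
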