Features (pLannotate 1.2.2; 9 found; start..end, strand, type, name):
     40..73      +  protein_bind   FRT (minimal): supports FLP-mediated excision but not integration (Turan and Bode, 2011) FLP recombinase from the Saccharomyces cerevisiae 2μ plasmid
    101..164     +  promoter       AmpR promoter: bla
    165..956     +  CDS            SmR: aminoglycoside adenylyltransferase (Murphy, 1985); aadA; confers resistance to spectinomycin and streptomycin
    969..1016    +  protein_bind   FRT: FLP-mediated recombination occurs in the 8-bp core sequence TCTAGAAA (Turan and Bode, 2011). FLP recombinase from the Saccharomyces cerevisiae 2μ plasmid
   1159..1747    -  rep_origin     ori: high-copy-number ColE1/pMB1/pBR322/pUC origin of replication
   1862..1964    +  promoter       cat promoter: promoter of the E. coli cat gene encoding chloramphenicol acetyltransferase
   1965..2778    +  CDS            KanR (fragment): aminoglycoside phosphotransferase; aph(3')-Ia; confers resistance to kanamycin in bacteria or G418 (Geneticin®) in eukaryotes
   2866..2883    -  promoter       tet promoter (fragment): E. coli promoter for tetracycline efflux protein gene
   2894..3349    +  rep_origin     f1 ori (sequence partly withheld): f1 bacteriophage origin of replication; arrow indicates direction of (+) strand synthesis
>Addgene plasmid #243838 | pBSKa1_FRTspcFRT | addgene full sequence | sequence record 488059 | Addgene NGS Result
CGTCTCAGGAGATTCCGGGGATCCGTCGACCTGCAGTTCGAAGTTCCTATTCTCTAGAAAGTATAGGAAC
TTCAGAGCGCTTTTGAAGCTCACGTTCAAATATGTATCCGCTCATGAGACAATAACCCTGATAAATGCTT
CAATAATATTGAAAAAGGAAGAGTATGAGGGAAGCGGTGATCGCCGAAGTATCGACTCAACTATCAGAGG
TAGTTGGCGTCATCGAGCGCCATCTCGAACCGACGTTGCTGGCCGTACATTTGTACGGCTCCGCAGTGGA
TGGCGGCCTGAAGCCACACAGTGATATTGATTTGCTGGTTACGGTGACCGTAAGGCTTGATGAAACAACG
CGGCGAGCTTTGATCAACGACCTTTTGGAAACTTCGGCTTCCCCTGGAGAGAGCGAGATTCTCCGCGCTG
TAGAAGTCACCATTGTTGTGCACGACGACATCATTCCGTGGCGTTATCCAGCTAAGCGCGAACTGCAATT
TGGAGAATGGCAGCGCAATGACATTCTTGCAGGTATCTTCGAGCCAGCCACGATCGACATTGATCTGGCT
ATCTTGCTGACAAAAGCAAGAGAACATAGCGTTGCCTTGGTAGGTCCAGCGGCGGAGGAACTCTTTGATC
CGGTTCCTGAACAGGATCTATTTGAGGCGCTAAATGAAACCTTAACGCTATGGAACTCGCCGCCCGACTG
GGCTGGCGATGAGCGAAATGTAGTGCTTACGTTGTCCCGCATTTGGTACAGCGCAGTAACCGGCAAAATC
GCGCCGAAGGATGTCGCTGCCGACTGGGCAATGGAGCGCCTGCCGGCCCAGTATCAGCCCGTCATACTTG
AAGCTAGACAGGCTTATCTTGGACAAGAAGAAGATCGCTTGGCCTCGCGCGCAGATCAGTTGGAAGAATT
TGTCCACTACGTGAAAGGCGAGATCACCAAGGTAGTCGGCAAATAATAAGGGGATCTTGAAGTTCCTATT
CCGAAGTTCCTATTCTCTAGAAAGTATAGGAACTTCGAAGCAGCTCCAGCCTACACGCTGTCATGAGACG
AATTCTGACACGGTTATCCACAGAATCAGGGGATAACGCAGGAAAGAACATGTGAGCAAAAGGCCAGCAA
AAGGCCAGGAACCGTAAAAAGGCCGCGTTGCTGGCGTTTTTCCATAGGCTCCGCCCCCCTGACGAGCATC
ACAAAAATCGACGCTCAAGTCAGAGGTGGCGAAACCCGACAGGACTATAAAGATACCAGGCGTTTCCCCC
TGGAAGCTCCCTCGTGCGCTCTCCTGTTCCGACCCTGCCGCTTACCGGATACCTGTCCGCCTTTCTCCCT
TCGGGAAGCGTGGCGCTTTCTCATAGCTCACGCTGTAGGTATCTCAGTTCGGTGTAGGTCGTTCGCTCCA
AGCTGGGCTGTGTGCACGAACCCCCCGTTCAGCCCGACCGCTGCGCCTTATCCGGTAACTATCGTCTTGA
GTCCAACCCGGTAAGACACGACTTATCGCCACTGGCAGCAGCCACTGGTAACAGGATTAGCAGAGCGAGG
TATGTAGGCGGTGCTACAGAGTTCTTGAAGTGGTGGCCTAACTACGGCTACACTAGAAGAACAGTATTTG
GTATCTGCGCTCTGCTGAAGCCAGTTACCTTCGGAAAAAGAGTTGGTAGCTCTTGATCCGGCAAACAAAC
CACCGCTGGTAGCGGTGGTTTTTTTGTTTGCAAGCAGCAGATTACGCGCAGAAAAAAAGGATCTCAAGAA
GATCCTTTGATCTTTTCTACGGGGTCTGACGCTCAGTGGAACGAAAACTCACGTTAAGGGATTTTGGTCA
TGAGATTATCAAAAAGGATCTTCACCTAGATCCTTTTGTGATGATCGGCACGTAAGAGGTTCCAACTTTC
ACCATAATGAAATAAGATCACTACCGGGCGTATTTTTTGAGTTATCGAGATTTTCAGGAGCTAAGGAAGC
TAAAATGAGCCATATTCAACGGGAAACGTCTTGCTCAAGGCCGCGATTAAATTCCAACATGGATGCTGAT
TTATATGGGTATAAATGGGCTCGCGATAATGTCGGGCAATCAGGTGCGACAATCTACCGATTGTATGGGA
AGCCCGATGCGCCAGAGTTGTTTCTGAAACATGGCAAAGGTAGCGTTGCCAATGATGTTACAGATGAGAT
GGTCAGACTAAACTGGCTGACGGAATTTATGCCTCTTCCGACCATCAAGCATTTTATCCGTACTCCTGAT
GATGCATGGTTACTCACCACTGCGATCCCAGGGAAAACAGCATTCCAGGTATTAGAAGAATATCCTGATT
CAGGTGAAAATATTGTTGATGCGCTGGCAGTGTTCCTGCGCCGGTTGCATTCGATTCCTGTTTGTAATTG
TCCTTTTAACAGCGATCGCGTATTTCGACTCGCTCAGGCGCAATCACGAATGAATAACGGTTTGGTTGAT
GCGAGTGATTTTGATGACGAGCGTAATGGCTGGCCTGTTGAACAAGTCTGGAAAGAAATGCATAAACTTT
TGCCATTCTCACCGGATTCAGTCGTCACTCATGGTGATTTCTCACTTGATAACCTTATTTTTGACGAGGG
GAAATTAATAGGTTGTATTGATGTTGGACGAGTCGGAATCGCAGACCGATACCAGGATCTTGCCATCCTA
TGGAACTGCCTCGGTGAGTTTTCTCCTTCATTACAGAAACGGCTTTTTCAAAAATATGGTATTGATAATC
CTGATATGAATAAATTGCAGTTTCATTTGATGCTCGATGAGTTTTTCTGATTTTTTTTAAGGCAGTTATT
GGTGCCCTTAAACGCCTGGTTGCTACGCCTGAATAAGTGATAATAAGCGGATGAATGGCAGAAATTCGAT
GATAAGCTGTCAAACATGATGT
[125 nt withheld, positions 2893-3017]
C
[91 nt withheld, positions 3019-3109]
AGGGTGATGGTTCACGTAGTGGGCCAGCGCCCTGATAGACGGTTTTTCGCCCTTTGACGTTGGAGTCCAC
GTTCTTT
[37 nt withheld, positions 3187-3223]
ACCCTATCTCGGTCTATTCTTTTGATTTATAAGGGATTTTGCCGATTTCGGCCTATTGGTTAAAAAATGA
GCTGATTTAACAAAAATTTAACGCGAATTTTAACAAAATATTAACGCTTACAATTTTAACGAATT
